>Addgene plasmid #181851 | pcDNA3.1(+)-DnaJB1-PKAcat(K72H)-mCherry | addgene full sequence | sequence record 364311 | Addgene NGS Result
TTAAGCTACAACAAGGCAAGGCTTGACCGACAATTGCATGAAGAATCTGCTTAGGGTTAGGCGTTTTGCG
CTGCTTCGCGATGTACGGGCCAGATATACGCGTTGACATTGATTATTGACTAGTTATTAATAGTAATCAA
TTACGGGGTCATTAGTTCATAGCCCATATATGGAGTTCCGCGTTACATAACTTACGGTAAATGGCCCGCC
TGGCTGACCGCCCAACGACCCCCGCCCATTGACGTCAATAATGACGTATGTTCCCATAGTAACGCCAATA
GGGACTTTCCATTGACGTCAATGGGTGGAGTATTTACGGTAAACTGCCCACTTGGCAGTACATCAAGTGT
ATCATATGCCAAGTACGCCCCCTATTGACGTCAATGACGGTAAATGGCCCGCCTGGCATTATGCCCAGTA
CATGACCTTATGGGACTTTCCTACTTGGCAGTACATCTACGTATTAGTCATCGCTATTACCATGGTGATG
CGGTTTTGGCAGTACATCAATGGGCGTGGATAGCGGTTTGACTCACGGGGATTTCCAAGTCTCCACCCCA
TTGACGTCAATGGGAGTTTGTTTTGGCACCAAAATCAACGGGACTTTCCAAAATGTCGTAACAACTCCGC
CCCATTGACGCAAATGGGCGGTAGGCGTGTACGGTGGGAGGTCTATATAAGCAGAGCTCTCTGGCTAACT
AGAGAACCCACTGCTTACTGGCTTATCGAAATTAATACGACTCACTATAGGGAGACCCAAGCTGGCTAGC
GTTTAAACTTAAGCTTATGGGTAAAGACTACTACCAGACGTTGGGCCTGGCCCGCGGCGCGTCGGACGAG
GAGATCAAGCGGGCCTACCGCCGCCAGGCGCTGCGCTACCACCCGGACAAGAACAAGGAGCCCGGCGCCG
AGGAGAAGTTCAAGGAGATCGCTGAGGCCTACGACGTGCTCAGCGACCCGCGCAAGCGCGAGATCTTCGA
CCGCTACGGGGAGGAAGTGAAAGAATTCTTAGCCAAAGCCAAAGAAGATTTTCTTAAAAAATGGGAAAGT
CCCGCTCAGAACACAGCCCACTTGGATCAGTTTGAACGAATCAAGACCCTCGGCACGGGCTCCTTCGGGC
GGGTGATGCTGGTGAAACACAAGGAGACCGGGAACCACTACGCCATGCATATCTTAGACAAGCAGAAGGT
GGTGAAACTGAAACAGATCGAACACACCCTGAATGAAAAGCGCATCCTGCAAGCTGTCAACTTTCCGTTC
CTCGTCAAACTCGAGTTCTCCTTCAAGGACAACTCAAACTTATACATGGTCATGGAGTACGTGCCCGGCG
GGGAGATGTTCTCACACCTACGGCGGATCGGAAGGTTCAGTGAGCCCCATGCCCGTTTCTACGCGGCCCA
GATCGTCCTGACCTTTGAGTATCTGCACTCGCTGGATCTCATCTACAGGGACCTGAAGCCGGAGAATCTG
CTCATTGACCAGCAGGGCTACATTCATGTGACAGACTTCGGTTTCGCCAAGCGCGTGAAGGGCCGCACTT
GGACCTTGTGCGGCACCCCTGAGTACCTGGCCCCTGAGATTATCCTGAGCAAAGGCTACAACAAGGCCGT
GGACTGGTGGGCCCTGGGGGTTCTTATCTATGAAATGGCCGCTGGCTACCCGCCCTTCTTCGCAGACCAG
CCCATCCAGATCTATGAGAAGATCGTCTCTGGGAAGGTGCGCTTCCCTTCCCACTTCAGCTCTGACTTGA
AGGACCTGCTGCGGAACCTCCTGCAGGTAGATCTCACCAAGCGCTTTGGGAACCTCAAGAATGGGGTCAA
CGATATCAAGAACCACAAGTGGTTTGCCACAACTGACTGGATTGCCATCTACCAGAGGAAGGTGGAAGCT
CCCTTCATACCAAAGTTTAAAGGCCCTGGGGATACGAGTAACTTTGACGACTATGAGGAAGAAGAAATCC
GGGTCTCCATCAATGAGAAGTGTGGCAAGGAGTTTTCTGAGTTTGGATCCGGGAGCATGGTGAGCAAGGG
CGAGGAGGATAACATGGCCATCATCAAGGAGTTCATGCGCTTCAAGGTGCACATGGAGGGCTCCGTGAAC
GGCCACGAGTTCGAGATCGAGGGCGAGGGCGAGGGCCGCCCCTACGAGGGCACCCAGACCGCCAAGCTGA
AGGTGACCAAGGGTGGCCCCCTGCCCTTCGCCTGGGACATCCTGTCCCCTCAGTTCATGTACGGCTCCAA
GGCCTACGTGAAGCACCCCGCCGACATCCCCGACTACTTGAAGCTGTCCTTCCCCGAGGGCTTCAAGTGG
GAGCGCGTGATGAACTTCGAGGACGGCGGCGTGGTGACCGTGACCCAGGACTCCTCCCTGCAGGACGGCG
AGTTCATCTACAAGGTGAAGCTGCGCGGCACCAACTTCCCCTCCGACGGCCCCGTAATGCAGAAGAAGAC
CATGGGCTGGGAGGCCTCCTCCGAGCGGATGTACCCCGAGGACGGCGCCCTGAAGGGCGAGATCAAGCAG
AGGCTGAAGCTGAAGGACGGCGGCCACTACGACGCTGAGGTCAAGACCACCTACAAGGCCAAGAAGCCCG
TGCAGCTGCCCGGCGCCTACAACGTCAACATCAAGTTGGACATCACCTCCCACAACGAGGACTACACCAT
CGTGGAACAGTACGAACGCGCCGAGGGCCGCCACTCCACCGGCGGCATGGACGAGCTGTACAAGTAATCT
AGAGGGCCCGTTTAAACCCGCTGATCAGCCTCGACTGTGCCTTCTAGTTGCCAGCCATCTGTTGTTTGCC
CCTCCCCCGTGCCTTCCTTGACCCTGGAAGGTGCCACTCCCACTGTCCTTTCCTAATAAAATGAGGAAAT
TGCATCGCATTGTCTGAGTAGGTGTCATTCTATTCTGGGGGGTGGGGTGGGGCAGGACAGCAAGGGGGAG
GATTGGGAAGACAATAGCAGGCATGCTGGGGATGCGGTGGGCTCTATGGCTTCTGAGGCGGAAAGAACCA
GCTGGGGCTCTAGGGGGTATCCCC
[124 nt withheld, positions 3035-3158]
C
[91 nt withheld, positions 3160-3250]
A
[49 nt withheld, positions 3252-3300]
CCTTTGACGTTGGAGTCCACGTTCTTT
[37 nt withheld, positions 3328-3364]
ACCCTATCTCGGTCTATTCTTTTGATTTATAAGGGATTTTGCCGATTTCGGCCTATTGGTTAAAAAATGA
GCTGATTTAACAAAAATTTAACGCGAATTAATTCTGTGGAATGTGTGTCAGTTAGGGTGTGGAAAGTCCC
CAGGCTCCCCAGCAGGCAGAAGTATGCAAAGCATGCATCTCAATTAGTCAGCAACCAGGTGTGGAAAGTC
CCCAGGCTCCCCAGCAGGCAGAAGTATGCAAAGCATGCATCTCAATTAGTCAGCAACCATAGTCCCGCCC
CTAACTCCGCCCATCCCGCCCCTAACTCCGCCCAGTTCCGCCCATTCTCCGCCCCATGGCTGACTAATTT
TTTTTATTTATGCAGAGGCCGAGGCCGCCTCTGCCTCTGAGCTATTCCAGAAGTAGTGAGGAGGCTTTTT
TGGAGGCCTAGGCTTTTGCAAAAAGCTCCCGGGAGCTTGTATATCCATTTTCGGATCTGATCAGCACGTG
TTGACAATTAATCATCGGCATAGTATATCGGCATAGTATAATACGACAAGGTGAGGAACTAAACCATGGC
CAAGTTGACCAGTGCCGTTCCGGTGCTCACCGCGCGCGACGTCGCCGGAGCGGTCGAGTTCTGGACCGAC
CGGCTCGGGTTCTCCCGGGACTTCGTGGAGGACGACTTCGCCGGTGTGGTCCGGGACGACGTGACCCTGT
TCATCAGCGCGGTCCAGGACCAGGTGGTGCCGGACAACACCCTGGCCTGGGTGTGGGTGCGCGGCCTGGA
CGAGCTGTACGCCGAGTGGTCGGAGGTCGTGTCCACGAACTTCCGGGACGCCTCCGGGCCGGCCATGACC
GAGATCGGCGAGCAGCCGTGGGGGCGGGAGTTCGCCCTGCGCGACCCGGCCGGCAACTGCGTGCACTTCG
TGGCCGAGGAGCAGGACTGACACGTGCTACGAGATTTCGATTCCACCGCCGCCTTCTATGAAAGGTTGGG
CTTCGGAATCGTTTTCCGGGACGCCGGCTGGATGATCCTCCAGCGCGGGGATCTCATGCTGGAGTTCTTC
GCCCACCCCAACTTGTTTATTGCAGCTTATAATGGTTACAAATAAAGCAATAGCATCACAAATTTCACAA
ATAAAGCATTTTTTTCACTGCATTCTAGTTGTGGTTTGTCCAAACTCATCAATGTATCTTATCATGTCTG
TATACCGTCGACCTCTAGCTAGAGCTTGGCGTAATCATGGTCATAGCTGTTTCCTGTGTGAAATTGTTAT
CCGCTCACAATTCCACACAACATACGAGCCGGAAGCATAAAGTGTAAAGCCTGGGGTGCCTAATGAGTGA
GCTAACTCACATTAATTGCGTTGCGCTCACTGCCCGCTTTCCAGTCGGGAAACCTGTCGTGCCAGCTGCA
TTAATGAATCGGCCAACGCGCGGGGAGAGGCGGTTTGCGTATTGGGCGCTCTTCCGCTTCCTCGCTCACT
GACTCGCTGCGCTCGGTCGTTCGGCTGCGGCGAGCGGTATCAGCTCACTCAAAGGCGGTAATACGGTTAT
CCACAGAATCAGGGGATAACGCAGGAAAGAACATGTGAGCAAAAGGCCAGCAAAAGGCCAGGAACCGTAA
AAAGGCCGCGTTGCTGGCGTTTTTCCATAGGCTCCGCCCCCCTGACGAGCATCACAAAAATCGACGCTCA
AGTCAGAGGTGGCGAAACCCGACAGGACTATAAAGATACCAGGCGTTTCCCCCTGGAAGCTCCCTCGTGC
GCTCTCCTGTTCCGACCCTGCCGCTTACCGGATACCTGTCCGCCTTTCTCCCTTCGGGAAGCGTGGCGCT
TTCTCATAGCTCACGCTGTAGGTATCTCAGTTCGGTGTAGGTCGTTCGCTCCAAGCTGGGCTGTGTGCAC
GAACCCCCCGTTCAGCCCGACCGCTGCGCCTTATCCGGTAACTATCGTCTTGAGTCCAACCCGGTAAGAC
ACGACTTATCGCCACTGGCAGCAGCCACTGGTAACAGGATTAGCAGAGCGAGGTATGTAGGCGGTGCTAC
AGAGTTCTTGAAGTGGTGGCCTAACTACGGCTACACTAGAAGAACAGTATTTGGTATCTGCGCTCTGCTG
AAGCCAGTTACCTTCGGAAAAAGAGTTGGTAGCTCTTGATCCGGCAAACAAACCACCGCTGGTAGCGGTG
GTTTTTTTGTTTGCAAGCAGCAGATTACGCGCAGAAAAAAAGGATCTCAAGAAGATCCTTTGATCTTTTC
TACGGGGTCTGACGCTCAGTGGAACGAAAACTCACGTTAAGGGATTTTGGTCATGAGATTATCAAAAAGG
ATCTTCACCTAGATCCTTTTAAATTAAAAATGAAGTTTTAAATCAATCTAAAGTATATATGAGTAAACTT
GGTCTGACAGTTACCAATGCTTAATCAGTGAGGCACCTATCTCAGCGATCTGTCTATTTCGTTCATCCAT
AGTTGCCTGACTCCCCGTCGTGTAGATAACTACGATACGGGAGGGCTTACCATCTGGCCCCAGTGCTGCA
ATGATACCGCGAGACCCACGCTCACCGGCTCCAGATTTATCAGCAATAAACCAGCCAGCCGGAAGGGCCG
AGCGCAGAAGTGGTCCTGCAACTTTATCCGCCTCCATCCAGTCTATTAATTGTTGCCGGGAAGCTAGAGT
AAGTAGTTCGCCAGTTAATAGTTTGCGCAACGTTGTTGCCATTGCTACAGGCATCGTGGTGTCACGCTCG
TCGTTTGGTATGGCTTCATTCAGCTCCGGTTCCCAACGATCAAGGCGAGTTACATGATCCCCCATGTTGT
GCAAAAAAGCGGTTAGCTCCTTCGGTCCTCCGATCGTTGTCAGAAGTAAGTTGGCCGCAGTGTTATCACT
CATGGTTATGGCAGCACTGCATAATTCTCTTACTGTCATGCCATCCGTAAGATGCTTTTCTGTGACTGGT
GAGTACTCAACCAAGTCATTCTGAGAATAGTGTATGCGGCGACCGAGTTGCTCTTGCCCGGCGTCAATAC
GGGATAATACCGCGCCACATAGCAGAACTTTAAAAGTGCTCATCATTGGAAAACGTTCTTCGGGGCGAAA
ACTCTCAAGGATCTTACCGCTGTTGAGATCCAGTTCGATGTAACCCACTCGTGCACCCAACTGATCTTCA
GCATCTTTTACTTTCACCAGCGTTTCTGGGTGAGCAAAAACAGGAAGGCAAAATGCCGCAAAAAAGGGAA
TAAGGGCGACACGGAAATGTTGAATACTCATACTCTTCCTTTTTCAATATTATTGAAGCATTTATCAGGG
TTATTGTCTCATGAGCGGATACATATTTGAATGTATTTAGAAAAATAAACAAATAGGGGTTCCGCGCACA
TTTCCCCGAAAAGTGCCACCTGACGTCGACGGATCGGGAGATCTCCCGATCCCCTATGGTGCACTCTCAG
TACAATCTGCTCTGATGCCGCATAGTTAAGCCAGTATCTGCTCCCTGCTTGTGTGTTGGAGGTCGCTGAG
TAGTGCGCGAGCAAAAT
Features (pLannotate 1.2.2; 23 found; start..end, strand, type, name):
    105..484     +  enhancer       CMV enhancer: human cytomegalovirus immediate early enhancer
    485..688     +  promoter       CMV promoter: human cytomegalovirus (CMV) immediate early promoter
    684..717     +  LTR            5' LTR (truncated) (fragment): truncated 5' long terminal repeat (LTR) from HIV-1
    733..751     +  promoter       T7 promoter: promoter for bacteriophage T7 RNA polymerase
    796..993     +  CDS            DNAJB3 (fragment): DNJB3_HUMAN - Also known as HCG3. Experimental evidence at protein level: Swiss-Prot protein existence level 1. May operate as a co-chaperone of the male germ cell- and haploid stage-specific Hsp70 proteins. From Homo sapiens (Human).
    991..2004    +  CDS            PRKACA: KAPCA_HUMAN - Also known as PKACA. Experimental evidence at protein level: Swiss-Prot protein existence level 1. [Isoform 2]: Phosphorylates and activates ABL1 in sperm flagellum to promote spermatozoa capacitation. From Homo sapiens (Human).
   2017..2724    +  CDS            mCherry: mCherry is a basic (constitutively fluorescent) red fluorescent protein published in 2004, derived from Discosoma sp.. It is reported to be a very rapidly-maturing monomer with low acid sensitivity.
   2765..2989    +  polyA_signal   bGH poly(A) signal: bovine growth hormone polyadenylation signal
   2993..3014    +  promoter       SV40 promoter (fragment): SV40 enhancer and early promoter
   3035..3463    +  rep_origin     f1 ori (sequence partly withheld): f1 bacteriophage origin of replication; arrow indicates direction of (+) strand synthesis
   3477..3806    +  promoter       SV40 promoter: SV40 enhancer and early promoter
   3854..3901    +  promoter       EM7 promoter: synthetic bacterial promoter&nbsp
   3920..4294    +  CDS            BleoR: antibiotic-binding protein; Sh ble from Streptoalloteichus hindustanus; confers resistance to bleomycin, phleomycin, and Zeocin™
   4304..4429    +  CDS            ble (fragment): BLE_KLEPN - Experimental evidence at protein level: Swiss-Prot protein existence level 1. Binding protein with a strong affinity to the bleomycin family of antibiotics. Binds to CL990; an antimitotic-antibiotic compound. From Klebsiella pneumoniae.
   4424..4545    +  polyA_signal   SV40 poly(A) signal: SV40 polyadenylation signal
   4618..4634    -  protein_bind   lac operator: The lac repressor binds to the lac operator to inhibit transcription in E. coli. This inhibition can be relieved by adding lactose or isopropyl-β-D-thiogalactopyranoside (IPTG). lac repressor encoded by lacI
   4642..4672    -  promoter       lac promoter: promoter for the E. coli lac operon
   4687..4708    -  protein_bind   CAP binding site: CAP binding activates transcription in the presence of cAMP. E. coli catabolite activator protein
   4721..4813    -  CDS            lacI (fragment): lac repressor; lacI; The lac repressor binds to the lac operator to inhibit transcription in E. coli. This inhibition can be relieved by adding lactose or isopropyl-β-D-thiogalactopyranoside (IPTG).
   4996..5584    -  rep_origin     ori: high-copy-number ColE1/pMB1/pBR322/pUC origin of replication
   5755..6615    -  CDS            AmpR: β-lactamase; bla; confers resistance to ampicillin, carbenicillin, and related antibiotics
   6616..6720    -  promoter       AmpR promoter: bla
   6779..6831    -  misc_feature   bom (fragment): basis of mobility region from pBR322
