[The description below was written by a language model from this plasmid's Addgene catalogue record and pLannotate feature annotations shown in this document.]
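Description:
pcDNA3.1(+)-DnaJB1-PKAcat(K72H)-mCherry is a mammalian expression plasmid built on an Invitrogen pcDNA3-family backbone. It is maintained in E. coli through a high-copy ColE1/pUC-type origin and an ampicillin resistance gene (β-lactamase). An f1 origin is also present. For selection in mammalian cells it carries a bleomycin/Zeocin resistance gene (Sh ble) placed behind both the SV40 early promoter and the bacterial EM7 promoter, and terminated by an SV40 polyadenylation signal. The catalogue gives a total size of about 7.3 kb, whereas the sequenced record used for annotation is about 6.9 kb. The record does not explain this difference.

The payload is a single open reading frame driven by the CMV immediate-early enhancer and promoter and terminated by the bovine growth hormone polyadenylation signal. A T7 promoter lies just upstream of the insert. The insert was cloned between HindIII and XbaI sites. It encodes residues 1–70 of human DnaJB1 joined to residues 16–351 of the human PKA catalytic subunit (PRKACA), followed by a C-terminal mCherry tag. The automated annotation labels the short N-terminal segment as a DNAJB3 fragment, which probably reflects homology among J-domain proteins, since the catalogue identifies it as DnaJB1. Lysine 128 of the fusion, equivalent to K72 in wild-type PKA catalytic subunit, is changed to histidine, and the depositor describes the resulting kinase as catalytically dead.

The construct allows red-fluorescent visualisation of a kinase-inactive DnaJB1-PKAcat chimera in mammalian cells. It could plausibly serve as an inactive control alongside a catalytically active fusion, though the record does not say so. The associated study concerns phase separation of a PKA regulatory subunit, cAMP compartmentation and oncogenic signalling.
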