Addgene plasmid #181851: pcDNA3.1(+)-DnaJB1-PKAcat(K72H)-mCherry
Purpose: mCherry-tagged DnaJB1-PKA catalytic subunit fusion; contains catalytically dead PKA; for mammalian expression.
Depositing lab: Jin Zhang. Depositing organization: University of California, San Diego (UCSD). Publication: Phase Separation of a PKA Regulatory Subunit Controls cAMP Compartmentation and Oncogenic Signaling. Zhang JZ, Lu TW, Stolerman LM, Tenner B, Yang JR, Zhang JF, Falcke M, Rangamani P, Taylor SS, Mehta S, Zhang J. Cell. 2020 Sep 17;182(6):1531-1544.e15. doi: 10.1016/j.cell.2020.07.043. Epub 2020 Aug 25. PubMed 32846158.
Backbone
  Vector backbone: pcDNA3
  Backbone manufacturer: Invitrogen
  Backbone size w/o insert (bp): 5360
  Total vector size (bp): 7304
  Vector type: Mammalian Expression
  Selectable markers: Bleomycin
Growth in bacteria
  Bacterial resistance: Ampicillin, 100 μg/mL
  Growth temperature: 37°C
  Growth strain: DH5alpha
  Copy number: High Copy
Gene/Insert
  Gene/Insert name: DnaJB1-PKAcat(K72H)-mCherry (alt name: DnaJB1(1-70)-PKAcat(16-351;K72H)-mCherry)
  Species: H. sapiens (human)
  Insert size (bp): 1944
  Mutation: Lysine 128 in the DnaJB1-PKAcat fusion changed to histidine. Corresponds to K72H in WT PKAcat.
  Entrez Gene: PRKACA (a.k.a. CAFD1, PKACA, PPNAD4); DNAJB1 (a.k.a. HSPF1, Hdj1, Hsp40, RSPH16B, Sis1)
  Promoter: CMV
  Tag / fusion protein: mCherry (C terminal on insert)
  Cloning method: Restriction Enzyme; 5′ cloning site HindIII (not destroyed); 3′ cloning site XbaI (not destroyed)
  Sequencing primers: 5′ CMV forward; 3′ BGH reverse
Terms and licenses: Academic/Nonprofit Terms; Industry Terms: Not Available to Industry
How to cite: pcDNA3.1(+)-DnaJB1-PKAcat(K72H)-mCherry was a gift from Jin Zhang (Addgene plasmid # 181851 ; http://n2t.net/addgene:181851 ; RRID:Addgene_181851)
